Addgene plasmid #182359: pSEM416 - mosTI unc-119 P_UPN - gfp(nls) - tbb-2
Purpose: Positive control for mosTI(unc-119). unc-119 rescue and pan-neuronal nuclear GFP expression after mosTI insertion.
Depositing lab: Christian Froekjaer-Jensen. Depositing organization: King Abdullah University of Science and Technology (KAUST). Publication: Modular safe-harbor transgene insertion (MosTI) for targeted single-copy and extrachromosomal array integration in C. elegans. El Mouridi S, Alkhaldi F, Frokjaer-Jensen C. G3 (Bethesda). 2022 Jul 28. pii: 6651068. doi: 10.1093/g3journal/jkac184. PubMed 35900171.
Backbone
  Vector backbone: pTwist-Amp-high-copy
  Backbone manufacturer: Twist Biosciences
  Total vector size (bp): 5932
  Vector type: Worm Expression
Growth in bacteria
  Bacterial resistance: Ampicillin, 100 μg/mL
  Growth temperature: 37°C
  Growth strain: DH5alpha
  Copy number: High Copy
Gene/Insert
  Gene/Insert name: Ultra-pan-neuronal positive control pUNP::gfp(NLS)
  Species: C. elegans (nematode)
  Promoter: Promoter Ultra Pan Neuronal
  Cloning method: Restriction Enzyme; 5′ cloning site BsaI (destroyed during cloning); 3′ cloning site BsaI (destroyed during cloning)
  Sequencing primers: 5′ M13F; 3′ M13R
Terms and licenses: Academic/Nonprofit Terms; Industry Terms: Not Available to Industry
Depositor comments: www.wormbuilder.org MOdular Safe harbor Transgene Insertion (mosTI). Positive control vector: P_UPN::gfp(NLS)::tbb-2 UTR Will give unc-119 rescue and neuronal nuclear GFP expression after insertion into any unc-119 mosTI sites. See Yemini et al. 2021 Cell for development and characterization of the ultra-pan-neuronal promoter. Please visit https://www.biorxiv.org/content/10.1101/2022.04.19.488726v1.full for bioRxiv preprint.
How to cite: pSEM416 - mosTI unc-119 P_UPN - gfp(nls) - tbb-2 was a gift from Christian Froekjaer-Jensen (Addgene plasmid # 182359 ; http://n2t.net/addgene:182359 ; RRID:Addgene_182359)
