[The description below was written by a language model from this plasmid's Addgene catalogue record and pLannotate feature annotations shown in this document.]
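Description:
pSEM416 is a 5,932 bp C. elegans expression and targeting plasmid built in the high-copy pTwist-Amp backbone. It is maintained in E. coli through a ColE1/pUC-type origin and selected with ampicillin via the bla (AmpR) gene and its native promoter. It belongs to the MosTI (modular safe-harbor transgene insertion) toolkit and serves as the positive control for the unc-119 version of that system.

The payload, assembled by BsaI cloning that destroyed the sites, is a reporter cassette. In it the ultra-pan-neuronal promoter (P_UPN) drives a GFP coding sequence, which the annotation software matches to an Aequorea-derived green variant. A short egl-13 fragment directly follows the GFP and most likely supplies the nuclear localization signal indicated by "gfp(nls)" in the name. The tbb-2 terminator/3′ UTR closes the cassette. The promoter is not annotated in the feature table, but it presumably lies in the unannotated stretch upstream of GFP.

Upstream of the cassette are a partial unc-119 coding fragment and a loxP site. Because only part of unc-119 is annotated, the plasmid may not carry the complete rescue gene. This fits the depositor's statement that unc-119 rescue appears only after insertion into an unc-119 MosTI landing site, although the record does not spell out the mechanism or the role of the loxP site. Small lacZα remnants and an attB1-like site are backbone leftovers.

A successful insertion yields both rescue of the unc-119 phenotype and nuclear GFP throughout the nervous system. This gives an easily scored readout for validating MosTI insertion at any unc-119 landing site.
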