Features (pLannotate 1.2.2; 11 found; start..end, strand, type, name):
     76..528     +  CDS            unc-119 (fragment): UN119_CAEEL - Experimental evidence at protein level: Swiss-Prot protein existence level 1. Myristoyl-binding protein that acts as a cargo adapter: specifically binds the myristoyl moiety of a subset of N-terminally myristoylated proteins and is required for their localization. Plays a key role in ciliary membrane localization of proteins. Required for the establishment or function of the nervous system. From Caenorhabditis elegans.
    645..678     +  protein_bind   loxP: Cre-mediated recombination occurs in the 8-bp core sequence (GCATACAT). Cre recombinase
   2156..2174    -  CDS            lacZα (fragment): LacZα fragment of β-galactosidase; lacZ fragment
   2219..3079    +  CDS            sg25: sg25 is a basic (constitutively fluorescent) green fluorescent protein published in 1997, derived from Aequorea victoria.
   3083..3154    +  CDS            egl-13 (fragment): EGL13_CAEEL - Also known as cog-2 From Caenorhabditis elegans.
   3159..3482    +  terminator     tbb-2 terminator: tbb-2; transcription terminator for the C. elegans tubulin beta-2 gene
   4029..4617    -  rep_origin     ori: high-copy-number ColE1/pMB1/pBR322/pUC origin of replication
   4734..4758    -  protein_bind   attB1: mutant version of attB; recombination site for the Gateway® BP reaction BP Clonase™
   4858..5718    -  CDS            AmpR: β-lactamase; bla; confers resistance to ampicillin, carbenicillin, and related antibiotics
   5719..5823    -  promoter       AmpR promoter: bla
   5910..21      -  CDS            lacZα (fragment) (across the origin): LacZα fragment of β-galactosidase; lacZ fragment
>Addgene plasmid #182359 | pSEM416 - mosTI unc-119 P_UPN - gfp(nls) - tbb-2 | addgene full sequence | sequence record 361684 | Addgene NGS Result
CGTTGTAAAACGACGGCCAGTCATGCATAATCCGCACGCATCTGGAATAAGGAAGTGCCATTCCGCCTGA
CCTAAGTGCTTTTCGAGATCGCCAAACCGGAGAACGATCAGGAGAATGATGAGTCGCCACAGGAGTCGGC
AAGATACGTGCGTTATAGATTTGCTCCAAACTTTTTGAAACTCAAAACGGTCGGAGCAACTGTGGAATTC
AAAGTAGGAGACATCCCAATCCATCATTTCCGAATGATCGAACGTCACTTCTTCAAAGATCGCCTTCTGA
AGTGTTTTGACTTTGAATTCGGATTCTGTATTCCGAATTCACGAAACAACTGTGAACATATCTATGAGTT
CCCTCAACTCTCTCAACAACTCAGTGAGTCATTATTCTAAAAAGTACAATTCAAAAGACTAATCTCTTTT
TCAGTGGACGACATGATCAACAATCCAAACGAGACTCGTTCTGACAGCTTCTATTTCGTCGATAACAAAC
TCGTCATGCACAACAAAGCCGACTACTCATATGATGCATAAATCTTCATTGTTGAGTTTATCTTGTTGAT
TTTTGAATAAATTATCAACTCTTTACTTTTTAATGGGTTATGAAATAAATAAACATTGAAAACTGATAAA
CAACGTTCATCTCTATAACTTCGTATAGCATACATTATACGAAGTTATCTGTGTCTCTCCGTCCTATCCA
CTATCTTTCATCCAGATTCCCGGTTTTCCCGAGAAAAAGTGAGAGAGAGAAGAGGCTACTGCGCGGCGAC
ACTGGCTGCGGACACCCTCACTCCTCTACTTGTCTCCATCGATTTTCGCTGGTTCGTCGAAGCCTCGTCG
CCAACACAACTTCTTCTTCTTTTTCGTCCTCTTCTTTTCTGCCACACGCTTGCACAGCTTCTTCTTCTCA
TTTTACGCTGTCTACTTTTTTCGGAGGGGCCATACCCCCACACACAGCTCCTTTTATTTGGCTTCTCTTC
TTCTTCTTGTCCATATACTTCTTAAAAGTCTCGAACTTCTCTCTCTCACTCTCCATCAATTTCTTTATGG
CTACCGCTTGCGCTCTGCCGCTTCCGAAGAAAGAAGGCGTTGGCAGAGCTCTCAATTCTATTTTTTCTCG
CCGTAGGCTATCGATTTCTCAGCTTCTCTTCTCTCTTCCTCACTCCACCACCACCACTTCGGGCTTCTTC
TTTTCTTCATTTTCGTCTTCTTCTTCATCCTCTTCTTTTTTTTTCAGTTCCCCCTCACTCCTCCCCTTAT
ATGCGCGTGCGAGAGGGGTGCAAAAGCAGCGCGCATCCGAGAATTGAAACGAGAAAACGGAGACGCAGCA
GCAGTTCGTCCTCAGAAAAATAGCCAGTAAAAAGAGAAAAAGATAGAGATAGACCTATCGCATTTTATTT
TCAAATTGCAATTCCTGCAATTCATGTGTGCGTGTGCCCATTTTCAATTCTTCCCGTTATTTTTCAGACC
ATTACCAACGTTCTTTCTAGATCTTGAGACAATCTTCCTTCTGCTCAATCGTTCGTCGTGAAGACGGCAT
CGACGACGACGACGTAGAGGGCCGGGACTCTTCCCACTGAAACTCAATACTTTTGCATATTTCACATTCT
CTTCCTCCGTTGGTTCACCAAAAGAGAAAAGGGACCGACATGAAAAGGAAACGAAAGCTTAAAAGAGACG
GAAAATCGATGTACTAGAGTGCTCGGAAGTAGTTGAGAGGCGCAGAGAGAGAGCTTTCATTCAGAAGACA
CACGACGTTATTCCTCGCAACGCCTTCTTCTTTTTAACAATCTTCAATACATTTTAGTGAACTTTCTTTT
ATTTCTGTTTCATTTAAAAATAGTCTTAAATTTCACTATATTTAATTTTTTTCTTTTATTATCTGGAATG
TTTCAGCTTTCAACATGCCATTAAAGAGTGTGCTCCACGAGCCGGAGAGACGCAGATGGGCATGAGAAGA
AGTCGATAAGAAAGGAGGGTGCCGTGCTCCCTCAACGTCGTCTGCTCCATCGCCGAATTTGTGCTCTTTC
GTCGAGAGAGCTCTTCACTTTGAACTGGCCAGGATCCCCGGGATTGGCCAAAGGACCCAAAGGTATGTTT
CGAATGATACTAACATAACATAGAACATTTTCAGGAGGACCCTTGGAGGTGTACCGGTTTTCCCAGTCAC
GACGCGTGGTACGAGCTCAGAAAAATGCCAAAGAAGAAGAGAAAGGTGTCAAAAGGAGAAGAACTCTTTA
CCGGAGTCGTCCCAATTCTCGTCGAGCTCGACGGAGACGTAAACGGACACAAATTCTCGGTTTCCGGAGA
AGGAGAAGGAGGTAAGTTTTACGAAATTCTGAAGCTCACAAAACATGGAGTACATTTTTCAGATGCTACT
TATGGAAAACTCACCCTTAAATTCATTTGCACCACCGGAAAGCTCCCAGTGCCGTGGCCGACCCTTGTGA
CTACATTCTGCTACGGAGTTCAATGCTTTTCCCGCTACCCAGACCACATGAAGCGTCACGATTTCTTCAA
ATCAGCCATGCCAGAAGGATACGTCCAGGAGCGAACAATTTTCTTCAAGGACGATGGAAACTACAAGACT
CGTGCTGAAGTCAAGTTTGAAGGAGATACTCTCGTGAACCGCATTGAGCTCAAGGTAAGTTTATAATCTA
TGATCTTAATTTGGCAATGGAAAAAGTTTTTTCAGGGAATCGACTTCAAAGAAGATGGAAACATTCTTGG
ACACAAGCTCGAATACAACTATAACTCGCACAACGTGTATATCATGGCCGACAAGCAAAAAAATGGAATC
AAGGTCAACTTCAAGATTCGCCACAACATCGAAGACGGGTCGGTTCAACTCGCTGATCACTACCAGCAGA
ACACACCAATTGGAGGTAAGTTTTATTCCATAATACAAATATATATTGAACAATAATGCTTTTCAGATGG
ACCAGTCCTCCTCCCTGATAATCACTACCTTTCCACTCAATCCGCTCTTAGCAAGGATCCAAATGAGAAA
AGAGATCACATGGTTCTTCTCGAGTTTGTCACCGCCGCCGGAATCACCCACGGAATGGACGAGCTTTACA
AGTCGAGACGCCGCAAGGCTAATCCAACCAAACTTTCTGAAAATGCCAAGAAACTTGCCAAGGAGGTCGA
GAACTGAGATGCAAAATCCTTTCAAGCATTCCCTTCTTCTCTATCACTCTTCTTTCTTTTTGTCAAAAAA
TTCTCTCGCTAATTTATTTGCTTTTTTAATGTTATTATTTTATGACTTTTTATAGTCACTGAAAAGTTTG
CATCTGAGTGAAGTGAATGCTATCAAAATGTGATTCTGTCTGATGTACTTTCACAATCTCTCTTCAATTC
CATTTTGAAGTGCTTTAAACCCGAAAGGTTGAGAAAAATGCGAGCGCTCAAATATTTGTATTGTGTTCGT
TGAGTGACCCAACAAAAAGAGGAAACTTTATTGTGCCGCCAAGAAAAAAGTCTCACAGGAAACGGAGAAT
CTGTGCGGCAATGTCTTATCATTTGAAACGCGCCGTATCGATGCTGACATCATGCGGCTCCCGTGTTAGT
CGAGAAGATGGGTACGGGCCTTTATTCATCCAACACTCTACGGCTTCTTCAAGAGCTAGTAGGGCACCCT
GTAGTTGGAAAGGGATTATTTCGTATGGCGAGCCCATACCGTCTTTCTTGCGGAAGCTTAACACGATAGG
AAGTTGGATAGTTTCGAACGATGGTTCCATACGGAACGCTGTCTCAAGGATGAGTCTGACGGAGTGTAAC
TCGAAGGCTAGGTGGAGGCTCAGTGATGATAAGTCTGCGATGGTGGATGCATGTGTCATGGTCATAGCTG
TTTCCTGTGTGAAATTGTTATCCGCTCAGAGGGCACAATCCTATTCCGCGCTATCCGACAATCTCCAAGA
CATTAGGTGGAGTTCAGTTCGGCGTATGGCATATGTCGCTGGAAAGAACATGTGAGCAAAAGGCCAGCAA
AAGGCCAGGAACCGTAAAAAGGCCGCGTTGCTGGCGTTTTTCCATAGGCTCCGCCCCCCTGACGAGCATC
ACAAAAATCGACGCTCAAGTCAGAGGTGGCGAAACCCGACAGGACTATAAAGATACCAGGCGTTTCCCCC
TGGAAGCTCCCTCGTGCGCTCTCCTGTTCCGACCCTGCCGCTTACCGGATACCTGTCCGCCTTTCTCCCT
TCGGGAAGCGTGGCGCTTTCTCATAGCTCACGCTGTAGGTATCTCAGTTCGGTGTAGGTCGTTCGCTCCA
AGCTGGGCTGTGTGCACGAACCCCCCGTTCAGCCCGACCGCTGCGCCTTATCCGGTAACTATCGTCTTGA
GTCCAACCCGGTAAGACACGACTTATCGCCACTGGCAGCAGCCACTGGTAACAGGATTAGCAGAGCGAGG
TATGTAGGCGGTGCTACAGAGTTCTTGAAGTGGTGGCCTAACTACGGCTACACTAGAAGAACAGTATTTG
GTATCTGCGCTCTGCTGAAGCCAGTTACCTTCGGAAAAAGAGTTGGTAGCTCTTGATCCGGCAAACAAAC
CACCGCTGGTAGCGGTGGTTTTTTTGTTTGCAAGCAGCAGATTACGCGCAGAAAAAAAGGATCTCAAGAA
GATCCTTTGATCTTTTCTACGGGGTCTGACGCTCTATTCAACAAAGCCGCCGTCCCGTCAAGTCAGCGTA
AATGGGTAGGGGGCTTCAAATCGTCCTCGTGATACCAATTCGGAGCCTGCTTTTTTGTACAAACTTGTTG
ATAATGGCAATTCAAGGATCTTCACCTAGATCCTTTTAAATTAAAAATGAAGTTTTAAATCAATCTAAAG
TATATATGAGTAAACTTGGTCTGACAGTTACCAATGCTTAATCAGTGAGGCACCTATCTCAGCGATCTGT
CTATTTCGTTCATCCATAGTTGCCTGACTCCCCGTCGTGTAGATAACTACGATACGGGAGGGCTTACCAT
CTGGCCCCAGTGCTGCAATGATACCGCGAGAGCCACGCTCACCGGCTCCAGATTTATCAGCAATAAACCA
GCCAGCCGGAAGGGCCGAGCGCAGAAGTGGTCCTGCAACTTTATCCGCCTCCATCCAGTCTATTAATTGT
TGCTGGGAAGCTAGAGTAAGTAGTTCGCCAGTTAATAGTTTGCGCAACGTTGTTGCCATTGCTACAGGCA
TCGTGGTGTCACGCTCGTCGTTTGGTATGGCTTCATTCAGCTCCGGTTCCCAACGATCAAGGCGAGTTAC
ATGATCCCCCATGTTGTGCAAAAAAGCGGTTAGCTCCTTCGGTCCTCCGATCGTTGTCAGAAGTAAGTTG
GCCGCAGTGTTATCACTCATGGTTATGGCAGCACTGCATAATTCTCTTACTGTCATGCCATCCGTAAGAT
GCTTTTCTGTGACTGGTGAGTACTCAACCAAGTCATTCTGAGAATAGTGTATGCGGCGACCGAGTTGCTC
TTGCCCGGCGTCAATACGGGATAATACCGCGCCACATAGCAGAACTTTAAAAGTGCTCATCATTGGAAAA
CGTTCTTCGGGGCGAAAACTCTCAAGGATCTTACCGCTGTTGAGATCCAGTTCGATGTAACCCACTCGTG
CACCCAACTGATCTTCAGCATCTTTTACTTTCACCAGCGTTTCTGGGTGAGCAAAAACAGGAAGGCAAAA
TGCCGCAAAAAAGGGAATAAGGGCGACACGGAAATGTTGAATACTCATACTCTTCCTTTTTCAATATTAT
TGAAGCATTTATCAGGGTTATTGTCTCATGAGCGGATACATATTTGAATGTATTTAGAAAAATAAACAAA
TAGGGGTTCCGCGCACATTTCCCCGAAAAGTGCCAGATACCTGAAACAAAACCCATCGTACGGCCAAGGA
AGTCTCCAATAACTGTGATCCACCACAAGCGCCAGGGTTTTCCCAGTCACGA
